Addgene plasmid #44152: p6659 MSCV-IP N FlagHA HPV16E6
Depositing lab: Peter Howley. Depositing organization: Harvard Medical School. Publication: Comprehensive analysis of host cellular interactions with human papillomavirus E6 proteins identifies new E6 binding partners and reflects viral diversity. White EA, Kramer RE, Tan MJ, Hayes SD, Harper JW, Howley PM. J Virol. 2012 Dec;86(24):13174-86. doi: 10.1128/JVI.02172-12. Epub 2012 Sep 26. PubMed 23015706.
Backbone
  Vector backbone: MSCV-IP N-FlagHA
  Backbone size w/o insert (bp): 8100
  Total vector size (bp): 8600
  Modifications to backbone: Retroviral vector for Flag-HA-tagged HPV16 E6 expression. No starting ATG in viral ORF, translation begins from tag only. Puro resistance protein expressed from an IRES.
  Vector type: Mammalian Expression, Retroviral
  Selectable markers: Puromycin
Growth in bacteria
  Bacterial resistance: Ampicillin, 100 μg/mL
  Growth temperature: 37°C
  Growth strain: DH5alpha
  Copy number: Unknown
Gene/Insert
  Gene/Insert name: HPV16E6
  Species: HPV16
  Insert size (bp): 500
  Promoter: MSCV LTR
  Tag / fusion protein: Flag (N terminal on backbone); HA (N terminal on backbone)
  Cloning method: Gateway Cloning
  Sequencing primers: 5′ 5' CTACATCGTGACCTGGGAAGC 3'
Resource information
  A portion of this plasmid was derived from a plasmid made by: Paul Lambert - University of Wisconsin, Madison
Terms and licenses: Academic/Nonprofit Terms; Industry Terms: Not Available to Industry
How to cite: p6659 MSCV-IP N FlagHA HPV16E6 was a gift from Peter Howley (Addgene plasmid # 44152 ; http://n2t.net/addgene:44152 ; RRID:Addgene_44152)
