[The description below was written by a language model from this plasmid's Addgene catalogue record.]
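Description:
p6659 MSCV-IP N FlagHA HPV16E6 is a murine stem cell virus (MSCV)-based retroviral vector for expressing an epitope-tagged human papillomavirus type 16 E6 protein in mammalian cells. The plasmid is about 8.6 kb in total, consisting of the roughly 8.1 kb MSCV-IP N-FlagHA backbone and an insert of about 500 bp, and it is propagated in E. coli under ampicillin selection. The record does not state the bacterial origin of replication or the copy number, and no feature table is provided, so details of elements such as the packaging signal are not documented here.

The HPV16 E6 open reading frame was introduced by Gateway recombination downstream of tandem Flag and HA epitopes supplied by the backbone, giving an N-terminally Flag-HA-tagged protein. The viral ORF lacks its own starting ATG, so translation initiates only from the tag, and every E6 molecule produced should therefore carry both epitopes. Transcription is driven by the MSCV long terminal repeat, which acts as the promoter once the vector is integrated as a provirus. A puromycin resistance gene lies on the same transcript and is translated from an internal ribosome entry site, so drug selection enriches for cells that also express the tagged E6 message.

As a retroviral construct, it is intended to be packaged into virus particles and used to transduce target cells, yielding stable, puromycin-selected populations. The dual Flag-HA tag is well suited to affinity purification, which fits the associated study, a comprehensive analysis of host cell proteins that interact with E6 proteins from different papillomavirus types.
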