>Addgene plasmid #44152 | p6659 MSCV-IP N FlagHA HPV16E6 | addgene partial sequence | sequence record 63235 | pLXSN5 5'-CCCTTGAACCTCCTCGTTCGACC-3'
TTTTCCGCCCTCCTCCTTCTCTGGCGCCGGAATTAGATCTGCCACCATGGACTACAAGGATGACGATGAC
AAGCTCGATGGAGGATACCCATACGATGTTCCAGATTACGCTGCTCGAGGTTATCAAACAAGTTTGTACA
AAAAAGTTGGCTTTCAGGACCCACAGGAGCGACCCAGAAAGTTACCACAGTTATGCACAGAGCTGCAAAC
AACTATACATGATATAATATTAGAATGTGTGTACTGCAAGCAACAGTTACTGCGACGTGAGGTATATGAC
TTTGCTTTTCGGGATTTATGTATAGTATATAGAGATGGGAATCCATATGCTGTATGTGATAAATGTTTAA
AGTTTTATTCTAAAATTAGTGAGTATAGACATTATTGTTATAGTGTGTATGGAACAACATTAGAACAGCA
ATACAACAAACCGTTGTGTGATTTGTTAATTAGGTGTATTAACTGTCAAAAGCCACTGTGTCCTGAAGAA
AAGCAAAGACATCTGGACAAAAAGCAAAGATTCCATAATATAAGGGGTCGGTGGACCGGTCGATGTATGT
CTTGTTGCAGATCATCAAGAACACGTAGAGAAACCCAGCTGTAATACCCAACTTTCTTGTACAAAGTGGT
TCGATAACGAATTCCGCCCCCCCCCCC
